Addgene plasmid #23243: pLM-mCherry-Klf4
Depositing lab: Michel Sadelain. Depositing organization: Memorial Sloan-Kettering Cancer Center. Publication: Stoichiometric and temporal requirements of Oct4, Sox2, Klf4, and c-Myc expression for efficient human iPSC induction and differentiation. Papapetrou EP, Tomishima MJ, Chambers SM, Mica Y, Reed E, Menon J, Tabar V, Mo Q, Studer L, Sadelain M. Proc Natl Acad Sci U S A. 2009 Aug 4. 106(31):12759-64. 10.1073/pnas.0904825106 PubMed 19549847.
Backbone
  Vector backbone: N/A
  Backbone size w/o insert (bp): 6655
  Vector type: Lentiviral
Growth in bacteria
  Bacterial resistance: Ampicillin, 100 μg/mL
  Growth temperature: 37°C
  Growth strain: Stbl3
  Copy number: High Copy
Gene/Insert
  Gene/Insert name: mCherry_2A_KLF4 (alt name: KLF4)
  Species: H. sapiens (human); synthetic fluorescent protein
  Insert size (bp): 2193
  Entrez Gene: KLF4 (a.k.a. EZF, GKLF)
  Cloning method: Restriction Enzyme; 5′ cloning site AgeI (not destroyed); 3′ cloning site SalI (not destroyed)
  Sequencing primers: 5′ hPGK-F (5'GTGTTCCGCATTCTGCAAG-3'); 3′ WPRE-R (5'-CATAGCGTAAAAGGAGCAACA-3')
Terms and licenses: Academic/Nonprofit Terms; Industry Terms: Not Available to Industry
How to cite: pLM-mCherry-Klf4 was a gift from Michel Sadelain (Addgene plasmid # 23243 ; http://n2t.net/addgene:23243 ; RRID:Addgene_23243)
