[The description below was written by a language model from this plasmid's Addgene catalogue record and pLannotate feature annotations shown in this document.]
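Description:
pLM-mCherry-Klf4 is an HIV-1-derived lentiviral transfer vector of 8,848 bp that co-expresses the red fluorescent protein mCherry and the human reprogramming factor KLF4. The catalogue entry names no parental backbone, but the annotated plasmid portion carries pBluescript-like elements: a high-copy ColE1/pUC origin, an f1 origin, the ampicillin resistance gene with its bla promoter, lac promoter/operator and lacZα remnants, and T3 and T7 promoters. It is propagated in E. coli under ampicillin selection, with a recombination-reduced strain (Stbl3) recorded, as is usual for plasmids with repeated LTR sequences.

The viral genome is transcribed from an RSV enhancer/promoter fused to a truncated 5' LTR, a chimeric arrangement that typically makes genomic RNA production in packaging cells independent of Tat. This is followed by the Ψ packaging signal with a gag fragment, the Rev response element for nuclear export of unspliced RNA, and the cPPT/CTS, which aids nuclear import of the reverse-transcribed genome. The internal cassette uses the human PGK promoter to drive a single open reading frame, cloned between AgeI and SalI sites, in which mCherry is linked to KLF4 by a 2A sequence. The two proteins are therefore produced separately from one transcript, and red fluorescence reports KLF4 expression. A WPRE downstream enhances transcript expression. It is followed by a nef fragment and a truncated LTR element at the 3' end of the viral genome, then an SV40 polyadenylation signal and SV40 origin.

The associated publication concerns the stoichiometric and temporal requirements of Oct4, Sox2, Klf4 and c-Myc expression during human iPSC induction. This suggests the fluorescent tag was used to track and quantify KLF4 vector expression in transduced cells.
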