Features (pLannotate 1.2.2; 27 found; start..end, strand, type, name):
      2..590     +  misc_feature   WPRE: woodchuck hepatitis virus posttranscriptional regulatory element
    607..747     +  CDS            nef (fragment): NEF_HV1Z6 - Experimental evidence at protein level: Swiss-Prot protein existence level 1. Extracellular Nef protein targets CD4(+) T-lymphocytes for apoptosis by interacting with CXCR4 surface receptors. From Human immunodeficiency virus type 1 group M subtype D (isolate Z6) (HIV-1).
    743..923     +  LTR            5' LTR (truncated): truncated 5' long terminal repeat (LTR) from HIV-1
    995..1116    +  polyA_signal   SV40 poly(A) signal: SV40 polyadenylation signal
   1135..1270    +  rep_origin     SV40 ori: SV40 origin of replication
   1303..1321    -  promoter       T7 promoter: promoter for bacteriophage T7 RNA polymerase
   1329..1484    +  CDS            lacZα (fragment): LacZα fragment of β-galactosidase; lacZ fragment
   1492..1947    +  rep_origin     f1 ori (sequence partly withheld): f1 bacteriophage origin of replication; arrow indicates direction of (+) strand synthesis
   1976..2080    +  promoter       AmpR promoter: bla
   2081..2941    +  CDS            AmpR: β-lactamase; bla; confers resistance to ampicillin, carbenicillin, and related antibiotics
   3112..3700    +  rep_origin     ori: high-copy-number ColE1/pMB1/pBR322/pUC origin of replication
   3883..3975    +  CDS            lacI (fragment): lac repressor; lacI; The lac repressor binds to the lac operator to inhibit transcription in E. coli. This inhibition can be relieved by adding lactose or isopropyl-β-D-thiogalactopyranoside (IPTG).
   3988..4009    +  protein_bind   CAP binding site: CAP binding activates transcription in the presence of cAMP. E. coli catabolite activator protein
   4024..4054    +  promoter       lac promoter: promoter for the E. coli lac operon
   4062..4078    +  protein_bind   lac operator: The lac repressor binds to the lac operator to inhibit transcription in E. coli. This inhibition can be relieved by adding lactose or isopropyl-β-D-thiogalactopyranoside (IPTG). lac repressor encoded by lacI
   4123..4141    +  promoter       T3 promoter: promoter for bacteriophage T3 RNA polymerase
   4169..4390    +  promoter       RSV promoter: Rous sarcoma virus enhancer/promoter
   4397..4577    +  LTR            5' LTR (truncated): truncated 5' long terminal repeat (LTR) from HIV-1
   4621..4746    +  misc_feature   HIV-1 Ψ: packaging signal of human immunodeficiency virus type 1
   4730..5093    +  CDS            HIV-1 gag (fragment): gag protein from human immunodeficiency virus 1; gag
   5188..5524    +  ncRNA          RRE: Accession: RF00036 - HIV Rev response element
   5849..5949    +  CDS            Rev (fragment): human immunodeficiency virus 1 (HIV-1) Rev protein; rev; enhances nuclear export of unspliced and incompletely spliced viral mRNAs
   5968..6085    +  misc_feature   cPPT/CTS: central polypurine tract and central termination sequence of HIV-1
   6105..6128    -  misc_feature   MCS (fragment): pBluescript multiple cloning site
   6132..6642    +  promoter       hPGK promoter: human phosphoglycerate kinase 1 promoter
   6657..7364    +  CDS            mCherry: mCherry is a basic (constitutively fluorescent) red fluorescent protein published in 2004, derived from Discosoma sp.. It is reported to be a very rapidly-maturing monomer with low acid sensitivity.
   7431..8840    +  CDS            KLF4 (fragment): KLF4_HUMAN - Also known as EZF, GKLF. Experimental evidence at protein level: Swiss-Prot protein existence level 1. Transcription factor; can act both as activator and as repressor. Binds the 5'-CACCC-3' core sequence. Binds to the promoter region of its own gene and can activate its own transcription. Regulates the expression of key transcription factors during embryonic development. Plays an important role in maintaining embryonic stem cells, and in preventing their differentiation. Required for establishing the barrier function of the skin and for postnatal maturation and maintenance of the
>Addgene plasmid #23243 | pLM-mCherry-Klf4 | depositor full sequence | sequence record 10637 | Author sequence
CAATCAACCTCTGGATTACAAAATTTGTGAAAGATTGACTGGTATTCTTAACTATGTTGCTCCTTTTACG
CTATGTGGATACGCTGCTTTAATGCCTTTGTATCATGCTATTGCTTCCCGTATGGCTTTCATTTTCTCCT
CCTTGTATAAATCCTGGTTGCTGTCTCTTTATGAGGAGTTGTGGCCCGTTGTCAGGCAACGTGGCGTGGT
GTGCACTGTGTTTGCTGACGCAACCCCCACTGGTTGGGGCATTGCCACCACCTGTCAGCTCCTTTCCGGG
ACTTTCGCTTTCCCCCTCCCTATTGCCACGGCGGAACTCATCGCCGCCTGCCTTGCCCGCTGCTGGACAG
GGGCTCGGCTGTTGGGCACTGACAATTCCGTGGTGTTGTCGGGGAAGCTGACGTCCTTTCCATGGCTGCT
CGCCTGTGTTGCCACCTGGATTCTGCGCGGGACGTCCTTCTGCTACGTCCCTTCGGCCCTCAATCCAGCG
GACCTTCCTTCCCGCGGCCTGCTGCCGGCTCTGCGGCCTCTTCCGCGTCTTCGCCTTCGCCCTCAGACGA
GTCGGATCTCCCTTTGGGCCGCCTCCCCGCCTGGAATTCGAGCTCGGTACCTTTAAGACCAATGACTTAC
AAGGCAGCTGTAGATCTTAGCCACTTTTTAAAAGAAAAGGGGGGACTGGAAGGGCTAATTCACTCCCAAC
GAAGACAAGATATCCTGCTAGCTCCGGATCCGGACCTGTACTGGGTCTCTCTGGTTAGACCAGATCTGAG
CCTGGGAGCTCTCTGGCTAACTAGGGAACCCACTGCTTAAGCCTCAATAAAGCTTGCCTTGAGTGCTTCA
AGTAGTGTGTGCCCGTCTGTTGTGTGACTCTGGTAACTAGAGATCCCTCAGACCCTTTTAGTCAGTGTGG
AAAATCTCTAGCAGTAGTAGTTCATGTCATCTTATTATTCAGTATTTATAACTTGCAAAGAAATGAATAT
CAGAGAGTGAGAGGAACTTGTTTATTGCAGCTTATAATGGTTACAAATAAAGCAATAGCATCACAAATTT
CACAAATAAAGCATTTTTTTCACTGCATTCTAGTTGTGGTTTGTCCAAACTCATCAATGTATCTTATCAT
GTCTGGCTCTAGCTATCCCGCCCCTAACTCCGCCCAGTTCCGCCCATTCTCCGCCCCATGGCTGACTAAT
TTTTTTTATTTATGCAGAGGCCGAGGCCGCCTCGGCCTCTGAGCTATTCCAGAAGTAGTGAGGAGGCTTT
TTTGGAGGCCTAGGCTTTTGCGTCGAGACGTACCCAATTCGCCCTATAGTGAGTCGTATTACGCGCGCTC
ACTGGCCGTCGTTTTACAACGTCGTGACTGGGAAAACCCTGGCGTTACCCAACTTAATCGCCTTGCAGCA
CATCCCCCTTTCGCCAGCTGGCGTAATAGCGAAGAGGCCCGCACCGATCGCCCTTCCCAACAGTTGCGCA
GCCTGAATGGCGAATGGCGCG
[124 nt withheld, positions 1492-1615]
C
[91 nt withheld, positions 1617-1707]
A
[49 nt withheld, positions 1709-1757]
CCTTTGACGTTGGAGTCCACGTTCTTT
[37 nt withheld, positions 1785-1821]
ACCCTATCTCGGTCTATTCTTTTGATTTATAAGGGATTTTGCCGATTTCGGCCTATTGGTTAAAAAATGA
GCTGATTTAACAAAAATTTAACGCGAATTTTAACAAAATATTAACGTTTACAATTTCCCAGGTGGCACTT
TTCGGGGAAATGTGCGCGGAACCCCTATTTGTTTATTTTTCTAAATACATTCAAATATGTATCCGCTCAT
GAGACAATAACCCTGATAAATGCTTCAATAATATTGAAAAAGGAAGAGTATGAGTATTCAACATTTCCGT
GTCGCCCTTATTCCCTTTTTTGCGGCATTTTGCCTTCCTGTTTTTGCTCACCCAGAAACGCTGGTGAAAG
TAAAAGATGCTGAAGATCAGTTGGGTGCACGAGTGGGTTACATCGAACTGGATCTCAACAGCGGTAAGAT
CCTTGAGAGTTTTCGCCCCGAAGAACGTTTTCCAATGATGAGCACTTTTAAAGTTCTGCTATGTGGCGCG
GTATTATCCCGTATTGACGCCGGGCAAGAGCAACTCGGTCGCCGCATACACTATTCTCAGAATGACTTGG
TTGAGTACTCACCAGTCACAGAAAAGCATCTTACGGATGGCATGACAGTAAGAGAATTATGCAGTGCTGC
CATAACCATGAGTGATAACACTGCGGCCAACTTACTTCTGACAACGATCGGAGGACCGAAGGAGCTAACC
GCTTTTTTGCACAACATGGGGGATCATGTAACTCGCCTTGATCGTTGGGAACCGGAGCTGAATGAAGCCA
TACCAAACGACGAGCGTGACACCACGATGCCTGTAGCAATGGCAACAACGTTGCGCAAACTATTAACTGG
CGAACTACTTACTCTAGCTTCCCGGCAACAATTAATAGACTGGATGGAGGCGGATAAAGTTGCAGGACCA
CTTCTGCGCTCGGCCCTTCCGGCTGGCTGGTTTATTGCTGATAAATCTGGAGCCGGTGAGCGTGGGTCTC
GCGGTATCATTGCAGCACTGGGGCCAGATGGTAAGCCCTCCCGTATCGTAGTTATCTACACGACGGGGAG
TCAGGCAACTATGGATGAACGAAATAGACAGATCGCTGAGATAGGTGCCTCACTGATTAAGCATTGGTAA
CTGTCAGACCAAGTTTACTCATATATACTTTAGATTGATTTAAAACTTCATTTTTAATTTAAAAGGATCT
AGGTGAAGATCCTTTTTGATAATCTCATGACCAAAATCCCTTAACGTGAGTTTTCGTTCCACTGAGCGTC
AGACCCCGTAGAAAAGATCAAAGGATCTTCTTGAGATCCTTTTTTTCTGCGCGTAATCTGCTGCTTGCAA
ACAAAAAAACCACCGCTACCAGCGGTGGTTTGTTTGCCGGATCAAGAGCTACCAACTCTTTTTCCGAAGG
TAACTGGCTTCAGCAGAGCGCAGATACCAAATACTGTCCTTCTAGTGTAGCCGTAGTTAGGCCACCACTT
CAAGAACTCTGTAGCACCGCCTACATACCTCGCTCTGCTAATCCTGTTACCAGTGGCTGCTGCCAGTGGC
GATAAGTCGTGTCTTACCGGGTTGGACTCAAGACGATAGTTACCGGATAAGGCGCAGCGGTCGGGCTGAA
CGGGGGGTTCGTGCACACAGCCCAGCTTGGAGCGAACGACCTACACCGAACTGAGATACCTACAGCGTGA
GCTATGAGAAAGCGCCACGCTTCCCGAAGGGAGAAAGGCGGACAGGTATCCGGTAAGCGGCAGGGTCGGA
ACAGGAGAGCGCACGAGGGAGCTTCCAGGGGGAAACGCCTGGTATCTTTATAGTCCTGTCGGGTTTCGCC
ACCTCTGACTTGAGCGTCGATTTTTGTGATGCTCGTCAGGGGGGCGGAGCCTATGGAAAAACGCCAGCAA
CGCGGCCTTTTTACGGTTCCTGGCCTTTTGCTGGCCTTTTGCTCACATGTTCTTTCCTGCGTTATCCCCT
GATTCTGTGGATAACCGTATTACCGCCTTTGAGTGAGCTGATACCGCTCGCCGCAGCCGAACGACCGAGC
GCAGCGAGTCAGTGAGCGAGGAAGCGGAAGAGCGCCCAATACGCAAACCGCCTCTCCCCGCGCGTTGGCC
GATTCATTAATGCAGCTGGCACGACAGGTTTCCCGACTGGAAAGCGGGCAGTGAGCGCAACGCAATTAAT
GTGAGTTAGCTCACTCATTAGGCACCCCAGGCTTTACACTTTATGCTTCCGGCTCGTATGTTGTGTGGAA
TTGTGAGCGGATAACAATTTCACACAGGAAACAGCTATGACCATGATTACGCCAAGCGCGCAATTAACCC
TCACTAAAGGGAACAAAAGCTGGAGCTGCAAGCTTAATGTAGTCTTATGCAATACTCTTGTAGTCTTGCA
ACATGGTAACGATGAGTTAGCAACATGCCTTACAAGGAGAGAAAAAGCACCGTGCATGCCGATTGGTGGA
AGTAAGGTGGTACGATCGTGCCTTATTAGGAAGGCAACAGACGGGTCTGACATGGATTGGACGAACCACT
GAATTGCCGCATTGCAGAGATATTGTATTTAAGTGCCTAGCTCGATACAATAAACGGGTCTCTCTGGTTA
GACCAGATCTGAGCCTGGGAGCTCTCTGGCTAACTAGGGAACCCACTGCTTAAGCCTCAATAAAGCTTGC
CTTGAGTGCTTCAAGTAGTGTGTGCCCGTCTGTTGTGTGACTCTGGTAACTAGAGATCCCTCAGACCCTT
TTAGTCAGTGTGGAAAATCTCTAGCAGTGGCGCCCGAACAGGGACCTGAAAGCGAAAGGGAAACCAGAGC
TCTCTCGACGCAGGACTCGGCTTGCTGAAGCGCGCACGGCAAGAGGCGAGGGGCGGCGACTGGTGAGTAC
GCCAAAAATTTTGACTAGCGGAGGCTAGAAGGAGAGAGATGGGTGCGAGAGCGTCAGTATTAAGCGGGGG
AGAATTAGATCGCGATGGGAAAAAATTCGGTTAAGGCCAGGGGGAAAGAAAAAATATAAATTAAAACATA
TAGTATGGGCAAGCAGGGAGCTAGAACGATTCGCAGTTAATCCTGGCCTGTTAGAAACATCAGAAGGCTG
TAGACAAATACTGGGACAGCTACAACCATCCCTTCAGACAGGATCAGAAGAACTTAGATCATTATATAAT
ACAGTAGCAACCCTCTATTGTGTGCATCAAAGGATAGAGATAAAAGACACCAAGGAAGCTTTAGACAAGA
TAGAGGAAGAGCAAAACAAAAGTAAGACCACCGCACAGCAAGCGGCCGCTGATCTTCAGACCTGGAGGAG
GAGATATGAGGGACAATTGGAGAAGTGAATTATATAAATATAAAGTAGTAAAAATTGAACCATTAGGAGT
AGCACCCACCAAGGCAAAGAGAAGAGTGGTGCAGAGAGAAAAAAGAGCAGTGGGAATAGGAGCTTTGTTC
CTTGGGTTCTTGGGAGCAGCAGGAAGCACTATGGGCGCAGCCTCAATGACGCTGACGGTACAGGCCAGAC
AATTATTGTCTGGTATAGTGCAGCAGCAGAACAATTTGCTGAGGGCTATTGAGGCGCAACAGCATCTGTT
GCAACTCACAGTCTGGGGCATCAAGCAGCTCCAGGCAAGAATCCTGGCTGTGGAAAGATACCTAAAGGAT
CAACAGCTCCTGGGGATTTGGGGTTGCTCTGGAAAACTCATTTGCACCACTGCTGTGCCTTGGAATGCTA
GTTGGAGTAATAAATCTCTGGAACAGATTTGGAATCACACGACCTGGATGGAGTGGGACAGAGAAATTAA
CAATTACACAAGCTTAATACACTCCTTAATTGAAGAATCGCAAAACCAGCAAGAAAAGAATGAACAAGAA
TTATTGGAATTAGATAAATGGGCAAGTTTGTGGAATTGGTTTAACATAACAAATTGGCTGTGGTATATAA
AATTATTCATAATGATAGTAGGAGGCTTGGTAGGTTTAAGAATAGTTTTTGCTGTACTTTCTATAGTGAA
TAGAGTTAGGCAGGGATATTCACCATTATCGTTTCAGACCCACCTCCCAACCCCGAGGGGACCCGACAGG
CCCGAAGGAATAGAAGAAGAAGGTGGAGAGAGAGACAGAGACAGATCCATTCGATTAGTGAACGGATCTC
GACGGTATCGGTTAACTTTTAAAAGAAAAGGGGGGATTGGGGGGTACAGTGCAGGGGAAAGAATAGTAGA
CATAATAGCAACAGACATACAAACTAAAGAATTACAAAAACAAATTACAAAAATTCAAAATTTTATCGAT
CACGAGACTAGCCTCGAGAAGCTTGATATCGAATTCCCACGGGGTTGGGGTTGCGCCTTTTCCAAGGCAG
CCCTGGGTTTGCGCAGGGACGCGGCTGCTCTGGGCGTGGTTCCGGGAAACGCAGCGGCGCCGACCCTGGG
TCTCGCACATTCTTCACGTCCGTTCGCAGCGTCACCCGGATCTTCGCCGCTACCCTTGTGGGCCCCCCGG
CGACGCTTCCTGCTCCGCCCCTAAGTCGGGAAGGTTCCTTGCGGTTCGCGGCGTGCCGGACGTGACAAAC
GGAAGCCGCACGTCTCACTAGTACCCTCGCAGACGGACAGCGCCAGGGAGCAATGGCAGCGCGCCGACCG
CGATGGGCTGTGGCCAATAGCGGCTGCTCAGCGGGGCGCGCCGAGAGCAGCGGCCGGGAAGGGGCGGTGC
GGGAGGCGGGGTGTGGGGCGGTAGTGTGGGCCCTGTTCCTGCCCGCGCGGTGTTCCGCATTCTGCAAGCC
TCCGGAGCGCACGTCGGCAGTCGGCTCCCTCGTTGACCGAATCACCGACCTCTCTCCCCAGGGGGATCCA
CCGGTATGGTGAGCAAGGGCGAGGAGGATAACATGGCCATCATCAAGGAGTTCATGCGCTTCAAGGTGCA
CATGGAGGGCTCCGTGAACGGCCACGAGTTCGAGATCGAGGGCGAGGGCGAGGGCCGCCCCTACGAGGGC
ACCCAGACCGCCAAGCTGAAGGTGACCAAGGGTGGCCCCCTGCCCTTCGCCTGGGACATCCTGTCCCCTC
AGTTCATGTACGGCTCCAAGGCCTACGTGAAGCACCCCGCCGACATCCCCGACTACTTGAAGCTGTCCTT
CCCCGAGGGCTTCAAGTGGGAGCGCGTGATGAACTTCGAGGACGGCGGCGTGGTGACCGTGACCCAGGAC
TCCTCCCTGCAGGACGGCGAGTTCATCTACAAGGTGAAGCTGCGCGGCACCAACTTCCCCTCCGACGGCC
CCGTAATGCAGAAGAAGACCATGGGCTGGGAGGCCTCCTCCGAGCGGATGTACCCCGAGGACGGCGCCCT
GAAGGGCGAGATCAAGCAGAGGCTGAAGCTGAAGGACGGCGGCCACTACGACGCTGAGGTCAAGACCACC
TACAAGGCCAAGAAGCCCGTGCAGCTGCCCGGCGCCTACAACGTCAACATCAAGTTGGACATCACCTCCC
ACAACGAGGACTACACCATCGTGGAACAGTACGAACGCGCCGAGGGCCGCCACTCCACCGGCGGCATGGA
CGAGCTGTACAAGGGATCTGGAGCAACAAACTTCTCACTACTCAAACAAGCAGGTGACGTGGAGGAGAAT
CCCGGCCCTATGGCTGTCAGCGACGCGCTGCTCCCATCTTTCTCCACGTTCGCGTCTGGCCCGGCGGGAA
GGGAGAAGACACTGCGTCAAGCAGGTGCCCCGAATAACCGCTGGCGGGAGGAGCTCTCCCACATGAAGCG
ACTTCCCCCAGTGCTTCCCGGCCGCCCCTATGACCTGGCGGCGGCGACCGTGGCCACAGACCTGGAGAGC
GGCGGAGCCGGTGCGGCTTGCGGCGGTAGCAACCTGGCGCCCCTACCTCGGAGAGAGACCGAGGAGTTCA
ACGATCTCCTGGACCTGGACTTTATTCTCTCCAATTCGCTGACCCATCCTCCGGAGTCAGTGGCCGCCAC
CGTGTCCTCGTCAGCGTCAGCCTCCTCTTCGTCGTCGCCGTCGAGCAGCGGCCCTGCCAGCGCGCCCTCC
ACCTGCAGCTTCACCTATCCGATCCGGGCCGGGAACGACCCGGGCGTGGCGCCGGGCGGCACGGGCGGAG
GCCTCCTCTATGGCAGGGAGTCCGCTCCCCCTCCGACGGCTCCCTTCAACCTGGCGGACATCAACGACGT
GAGCCCCTCGGGCGGCTTCGTGGCCGAGCTCCTGCGGCCAGAATTGGACCCGGTGTACATTCCGCCGCAG
CAGCCGCAGCCGCCAGGTGGCGGGCTGATGGGCAAGTTCGTGCTGAAGGCGTCGCTGAGCGCCCCTGGCA
GCGAGTACGGCAGCCCGTCGGTCATCAGCGTCAGCAAAGGCAGCCCTGACGGCAGCCACCCGGTGGTGGT
GGCGCCCTACAACGGCGGGCCGCCGCGCACGTGCCCCAAGATCAAGCAGGAGGCGGTCTCTTCGTGCACC
CACTTGGGCGCTGGACCCCCTCTCAGCAATGGCCACCGGCCGGCTGCACACGACTTCCCCCTGGGGCGGC
AGCTCCCCAGCAGGACTACCCCGACCCTGGGTCTTGAGGAAGTGCTGAGCAGCAGGGACTGTCACCCTGC
CCTGCCGCTTCCTCCCGGCTTCCATCCCCACCCGGGGCCCAATTACCCATCCTTCCTGCCCGATCAGATG
CAGCCGCAAGTCCCGCCGCTCCATTACCAAGAGCTCATGCCACCCGGTTCCTGCATGCCAGAGGAGCCCA
AGCCAAAGAGGGGAAGACGATCGTGGCCCCGGAAAAGGACCGCCACCCACACTTGTGATTACGCGGGCTG
CGGCAAAACCTACACAAAGAGTTCCCATCTCAAGGCACACCTGCGAACCCACACAGGTGAGAAACCTTAC
CACTGTGACTGGGACGGCTGTGGATGGAAATTCGCCCGCTCAGATGAACTGACCAGGCACTACCGTAAAC
ACACGGGGCACCGCCCGTTCCAGTGCCAAAAATGCGACCGAGCATTTTCCAGGTCGGACCACCTCGCCTT
ACACATGAAGAGGCATTTTTAAGTCGA
