>Addgene plasmid #23243 | pLM-mCherry-Klf4 | addgene partial sequence | sequence record 29100 | 23243 with WPRE-R
TTTTGTAATCCAGAGGTTGATTGTCGACTTAAAAATGCCTCTTCATGTGTAAGGCGAGGTGGTCCGACCT
GGAAAATGCTCGGTCGCATTTTTGGCACTGGAACGGGCGGTGCCCCGTGTGTTTACGGTAGTGCCTGGTC
AGTTCATCTGAGCGGGCGAATTTCCATCCACAGCCGTCCCAGTCACAGTGGTAAGGTTTCTCACCTGTGT
GGGTTCGCAGGTGTGCCTTGAGATGGGAACTCTTTGTGTAGGTTTTGCCGCAGCCCGCGTAATCACAAGT
GTGGGTGGCGGTCCTTTTCCGGGGCCACGATCGTCTTCCCCTCTTTGGCTTGGGCTCCTCTGGCATGCAG
GAACCGGGTGGCATGAGCTCTTGGTAATGGAGCGGCGGGACTTGCGGCTGCATCTGATCGGGCAGGAAGG
ATGGGTAATTGGGCCCCGGGTGGGGATGGNNGCCGGGAGGAAGCGGCAGGGCAGGGTGACAGTCCCTGCT
GCTCAGCACTTCCTCAAGACCCAGGGTCGGGGTAGTCCTGCTGGGGAGCTGCCGCCCCAGGGGGAAGTCG
TGTGCAGCCGGCCGGTGGCCATTGCTGAGAGGGGGTCCAGCGCCCAAGTGGGTGCACGAAGAGACCGCCT
CCTGCTTGATCTTGGGGCACGTGCGCGGCGGCCCGCCGTTGTAGGGCGCCACCACCACCGGGTGGCTGCC
GTCAGGGCTGCCTTTGCTGACGCTGATGACCGACGGGCTGCCGTACTCGCTGCCAGGGGCGCTCAGCGAC
GCCNTCAGCACGAACTTGCCCATCAGCCCGCCACCTGGCGGCTGNNGCTGCTGCNGCGGAATGTACANCG
NTCCAATTCTGGCCGCAGAGCTCGG
