>Addgene plasmid #23243 | pLM-mCherry-Klf4 | addgene partial sequence | sequence record 79932 | mCherry-F 5'-ccccgtaatgcagaagaaga-3'
GTACCCCGAGGACGGCGCCCTGAAGGGCGAGATCAAGCAGAGGCTGAAGCTGAAGGACGGCGGCCACTAC
GACGCTGAGGTCAAGACCACCTACAAGGCCAAGAAGCCCGTGCAGCTGCCCGGCGCCTACAACGTCAACA
TCAAGTTGGACATCACCTCCCACAACGAGGACTACACCATCGTGGAACAGTACGAACGCGCCGAGGGCCG
CCACTCCACCGGCGGCATGGACGAGCTGTACAAGGGATCTGGAGCAACAAACTTCTCACTACTCAAACAA
GCAGGTGACGTGGAGGAGAATCCCGGCCCTATGGCTGTCAGCGACGCGCTGCTCCCATCTTTCTCCACGT
TCGCGTCTGGCCCGGCGGGAAGGGAGAAGACACTGCGTCAAGCAGGTGCCCCGAATAACCGCTGGCGGGA
GGAGCTCTCCCACATGAAGCGACTTCCCCCAGTGCTTCCCGGCCGCCCCTATGACCTGGCGGCGGCGACC
GTGGCCACAGACCTGGAGAGCGGCGGAGCCGGTGCGGCTTGCGGCGGTAGCAACCTGGCGCCCCTACCTC
GGAGAGAGACCGAGGAGTTCAACGATCTCCTGGACCTGGACTTTATTCTCTCCAATTCGCTGACCCATCC
TCCGGAGTCAGTGGCCGCCACCGTGTCCTCGTCAGCGTCAGCCTCCTCTTCGTCGTCGCCGTCGAGCAGC
GGCCCTGCCAGCGCGCCCTCCACCTGCAGCTTCACCTATCCGATCCGGGCCGGGAACGACCCGGGCGTGG
CGCCGGGCGGCACGGGCG
