>Addgene plasmid #23243 | pLM-mCherry-Klf4 | addgene partial sequence | sequence record 79933 | hPGK-F 5'-GTGTTCCGCATTCTGCAAG-3'
AATCACCGACCTCTCTCCCCAGGGGGATCCACCGGTATGGTGAGCAAGGGCGAGGAGGATAACATGGCCA
TCATCAAGGAGTTCATGCGCTTCAAGGTGCACATGGAGGGCTCCGTGAACGGCCACGAGTTCGAGATCGA
GGGCGAGGGCGAGGGCCGCCCCTACGAGGGCACCCAGACCGCCAAGCTGAAGGTGACCAAGGGTGGCCCC
CTGCCCTTCGCCTGGGACATCCTGTCCCCTCAGTTCATGTACGGCTCCAAGGCCTACGTGAAGCACCCCG
CCGACATCCCCGACTACTTGAAGCTGTCCTTCCCCGAGGGCTTCAAGTGGGAGCGCGTGATGAACTTCGA
GGACGGCGGCGTGGTGACCGTGACCCAGGACTCCTCCCTGCAGGACGGCGAGTTCATCTACAAGGTGAAG
CTGCGCGGCACCAACTTCCCCTCCGACGGCCCCGTAATGCAGAAGAAGACCATGGGCTGGGAGGCCTCCT
CCGAGCGGATGTACCCCGAGGACGGCGCCCTGAAGGGCGAGATCAAGCAGAGGCTGAAGCTGAAGGACGG
CGGCCACTACGACGCTGAGGTCAAGACCACCTACAAGGCCAAGAAGCCCGTGCAGCTGCCCGGCGCCTAC
AACGTCAACATCAAGTTGGACATCACCTCCCACAACGAGGACTACACCATCGTGGAACAGTACGAACGCG
CCGA
