>Addgene plasmid #23243 | pLM-mCherry-Klf4 | addgene partial sequence | sequence record 79938 | SV40pro-F 5'-TATTTATGCAGAGGCCGAGG-3'
AGAGTAGTGAGGAGGCTTTTTTGGAGGCCTAGGGACGTACCCAATTCGCCCTATAGTGAGTCGTATTACG
CGCGCTCACTGGCCGTCGTTTTACAACGTCGTGACTGGGAAAACCCTGGCGTTACCCAACTTAATCGCCT
TGCAGCACATCCCCCTTTCGCCAGCTGGCGTAATAGCGAAGAGGCCCGCACCGATCGCCCTTCCCAACAG
TTGCGCAGCCTGAATGGCGAATGGG
[124 nt withheld, positions 236-359]
C
[91 nt withheld, positions 361-451]
A
[49 nt withheld, positions 453-501]
CCTTTGACGTTGGAGTCCACGTTCTTT
[37 nt withheld, positions 529-565]
ACCCTATCTCGGTCTATTCTTTTGATTTATAAGGGATTTTGCCGATTTCGGCCTATTGGTTAAAAAATGA
GCTGATTTAACAAAAATTTAACGCGAATTTTAACAAAATATTAACGCTTACAATTTAGGTGGCACTTTTC
GGGGAAATGTGCGCGGAACCCCTATTTGTTTATTTTTCTAAATACATTCAAATATGTATCCGCTCATGAG
ACAATAACCCTGATAAATGCTTCAATAATATTGAA
