>Addgene plasmid #23243 | pLM-mCherry-Klf4 | addgene partial sequence | sequence record 79939 | F1ori-R 5'-AGGGAAGAAAGCGAAAGGAG-3'
[52 nt withheld, positions 1-52]
CCCATTCGCCATTCAGGCTGCGCAACTGTTGGGAAGGGCGATCGGTGCGGGCCTCTTCGCTATTACGCCA
GCTGGCGAAAGGGGGATGTGCTGCAAGGCGATTAAGTTGGGTAACGCCAGGGTTTTCCCAGTCACGACGT
TGTAAAACGACGGCCAGTGAGCGCGCGTAATACGACTCACTATAGGGCGAATTGGGTACGTCCCTAGGCC
TCCAAAAAAGCCTCCTCACTACTTCTGGAATAGCTCAGAGGCCGAGGCGGCCTCGGCCTCTGCATAAATA
AAAAAAATTAGTCAGCCATGGGGCGGAGAATGGGCGGAACTGGGCGGAGTTAGGGGCGGGATGGGCGGAG
TTAGGGGCGGGATAGCTAGAGCCAGACATGATAAGATACATTGATGAGTTTGGACAAACCACAACTAGAA
TGCAGTGAAAAAAATGCTTTATTTGTGAAATTTGTGATGCTATTGCTTTATTTGTAACCATTATAAGCTG
CAATAAACAAGTTCCTCTCACTCTCTGATATTCATTTCTTTGCAAGTTATAAATACTGAATAATAAGATG
ACATGAACTACTACTGCTAGAGATTTTCCACACTGACTAAAAGGGTCTGAGGGATCTCTAGTTACCAGAG
TCACACAACAGACGGGCACACACTACTTGAAGCACTCAAGGCAAGCTTTATTGAGGCTTAAGCAGTGGGT
TCCCTAGTTAGCCAGAGAGCT
